Addgene plasmid #131029: pcF-3/1/2
Purpose: Three-spacer array 4 for FnCas12a.
Depositing lab: Chase Beisel. Depositing organization: Helmholtz-Zentrum fuer Infektionsforschung (HZI). Publication: Modular one-pot assembly of CRISPR arrays enables library generation and reveals factors influencing crRNA biogenesis. Liao C, Ttofali F, Slotkowski RA, Denny SR, Cecil TD, Leenay RT, Keung AJ, Beisel CL. Nat Commun. 2019 Jul 3;10(1):2948. doi: 10.1038/s41467-019-10747-3. PubMed 31270316.
Backbone
  Vector backbone: pBAD18
  Total vector size (bp): 3579
  Vector type: Bacterial Expression, CRISPR
Growth in bacteria
  Bacterial resistance: Ampicillin, 100 μg/mL
  Growth temperature: 37°C
  Growth strain: DH5alpha
  Copy number: High Copy
Gene/Insert
  Gene/Insert name: 3-spacer array for FnCas12a
  Insert size (bp): 234
  Promoter: PJ23119
  Cloning method: Unknown
  Sequencing primers: 5′ AGCGCTCATGAGCCCGA; 3′ TGCCGCCAGGCAAATTCTG
Terms and licenses: Academic/Nonprofit Terms; Industry Terms: Not Available to Industry
How to cite: pcF-3/1/2 was a gift from Chase Beisel (Addgene plasmid # 131029 ; http://n2t.net/addgene:131029 ; RRID:Addgene_131029)
