[The description below was written by a language model from this plasmid's Addgene catalogue record and pLannotate feature annotations shown in this document.]
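Description:
pcF-3/1/2 is a small (about 3.6 kb) bacterial CRISPR plasmid built on a pBAD18 backbone that expresses a three-spacer CRISPR array for the Francisella novicida Cas12a nuclease (FnCas12a). It is maintained in E. coli at high copy through a ColE1/pMB1-type origin and selected with ampicillin via the bla (AmpR) gene under its native promoter. The backbone also carries an f1/M13 phage origin, the pBR322 bom mobility region, and leftover fragments of rop, the tetracycline resistance gene and its promoter. These fragments are vestiges of the parental vector rather than functional parts. The record shows no araC or arabinose-inducible promoter annotation, so the pBAD regulatory module appears not to drive the insert.

The payload is a 234 bp array transcribed from the strong constitutive synthetic promoter J23119, with a short multiple cloning site remnant just downstream of it. The rrnB region follows the array, comprising the 5S rRNA sequence and the T1 and T2 terminators, and ends transcription. Within the array interval, the annotation tool reports three roughly 25 bp matches: two to GFP or superfolder GFP coding sequence on the reverse strand and one to the lac UV5 promoter. Their size and spacing fit their being the three spacers separated by Cas12a repeats, which would suggest targeting of a GFP reporter and its promoter, although the record does not list the targets explicitly.

Because Cas12a processes its own precursor transcript into individual crRNAs, a single promoter suffices for multiplexed guide production. The nuclease itself is not encoded here and must be supplied separately. The plasmid is described as one of several three-spacer arrays. The name suggests a particular spacer order, which fits the associated work on modular array assembly and factors influencing crRNA biogenesis. The depositor and sequencing-derived records agree in layout, differing by one nucleotide in length.
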