Features (pLannotate 1.2.2; 16 found; start..end, strand, type, name):
     21..61      -  CDS            rop (fragment): Rop protein, which maintains plasmids at low copy number; rop
     60..247     -  CDS            TcR (fragment): tetracycline efflux protein; tet; confers resistance to tetracycline
    257..275     +  promoter       tet promoter (fragment): E. coli promoter for tetracycline efflux protein gene
    280..314     +  promoter       J23119 promoter: bacterial promoter (Registry of Standard Biological Parts BBa J23119)
    321..338     +  misc_feature   MCS (fragment): pUC18/19 multiple cloning site
    394..419     -  CDS            superfolder GFP (fragment): GFP variant that folds robustly even when fused to poorly folded proteins (Pédelacq et al., 2006)
    461..485     +  promoter       lac UV5 promoter (fragment): E. coli lac promoter with an "up" mutation
    526..551     -  CDS            GFP (fragment): green fluorescent protein
    681..796     +  ncRNA          5S rRNA: Accession: RF00001 - 5S ribosomal RNA
    800..886     +  terminator     rrnB T1 terminator: Escherichia coli rrnB; transcription terminator T1 from the E. coli rrnB gene
    978..1005    +  terminator     rrnB T2 terminator: transcription terminator T2 from the E. coli rrnB gene
   1024..1115    +  promoter       AmpR promoter: bla
   1116..1976    +  CDS            AmpR: β-lactamase; bla; confers resistance to ampicillin, carbenicillin, and related antibiotics
   2018..2473    +  rep_origin     f1 ori (sequence partly withheld): f1 bacteriophage origin of replication; arrow indicates direction of (+) strand synthesis
   2584..3172    +  rep_origin     ori: high-copy-number ColE1/pMB1/pBR322/pUC origin of replication
   3358..3498    -  misc_feature   bom: basis of mobility region from pBR322
>Addgene plasmid #131029 | pcF-3/1/2 | depositor full sequence | sequence record 252330 | pcF-3/1/2 sequence 3579 bps
GTCTCCGGGAGCTGCATGTGTCAGAGGTTTTCACCGTCATCACCGAAACGCGCGAGGCAGCAAGGAGATG
GCGCCCAACAGTCCCCCGGCCACGGGGCCTGCCACCATACCCACGCCGAAACAAGCGCTCATGAGCCCGA
AGTGGCGAGCCCGATCTTCCCCATCGGTGATGTCGGCGATATAGGCGCCAGCAACCGCACCTGTGGCGCC
GGTGATGCCGGCCACGATGCGTCCGGCGTAGAGGATCTGCTCATGTTTGACAGCTTATCATCGATGCATT
TGACAGCTAGCTCAGTCCTAGGTATAATGCTAGCGCTAGCGAATTCGAGCTCGGTACCAAGACGTCAACT
CGACCCTGTCTAAGAACTTTAAATAATTTCTACTGTTGTAGATCTGTACATAACCTTCGGGCATGGCACG
CTGGTCTAAGAACTTTAAATAATTTCTACTGTTGTAGATCTTTACACTTTATGCTTCCGGCTCGTGAGTG
TCTAAGAACTTTAAATAATTTCTACTGTTGTAGATCGTATGTTGCATCACCTTCACCCTCTAACGGTCTA
AGAACTTTAAATAATTTCTACTGTTGTAGATAAGCTTGGCTGTTTTGGCGGATGAGAGAAGATTTTCAGC
CTGATACAGATTAAATCAGAACGCAGAAGCGGTCTGATAAAACAGAATTTGCCTGGCGGCAGTAGCGCGG
TGGTCCCACCTGACCCCATGCCGAACTCAGAAGTGAAACGCCGTAGCGCCGATGGTAGTGTGGGGTCTCC
CCATGCGAGAGTAGGGAACTGCCAGGCATCAAATAAAACGAAAGGCTCAGTCGAAAGACTGGGCCTTTCG
TTTTATCTGTTGTTTGTCGGTGAACGCTCTCCTGAGTAGGACAAATCCGCCGGGAGCGGATTTGAACGTT
GCGAAGCAACGGCCCGGAGGGTGGCGGGCAGGACGCCCGCCATAAACTGCCAGGCATCAAATTAAGCAGA
AGGCCATCCTGACGGATGGCCTTTTTGCGTTTCTACAAACTCTTTTGTTTATTTTTCTAAATACATTCAA
ATATGTATCCGCTCATGAGACAATAACCCTGATAAATGCTTCAATAATATTGAAAAAGGAAGAGTATGAG
TATTCAACATTTCCGTGTCGCCCTTATTCCCTTTTTTGCGGCATTTTGCCTTCCTGTTTTTGCTCACCCA
GAAACGCTGGTGAAAGTAAAAGATGCTGAAGATCAGTTGGGTGCACGAGTGGGTTACATCGAACTGGATC
TCAACAGCGGTAAGATCCTTGAGAGTTTTCGCCCCGAAGAACGTTTTCCAATGATGAGCACTTTTAAAGT
TCTGCTATGTGGCGCGGTATTATCCCGTGTTGACGCCGGGCAAGAGCAACTCGGTCGCCGCATACACTAT
TCTCAGAATGACTTGGTTGAGTACTCACCAGTCACAGAAAAGCATCTTACGGATGGCATGACAGTAAGAG
AATTATGCAGTGCTGCCATAACCATGAGTGATAACACTGCGGCCAACTTACTTCTGACAACGATCGGAGG
ACCGAAGGAGCTAACCGCTTTTTTGCACAACATGGGGGATCATGTAACTCGCCTTGATCGTTGGGAACCG
GAGCTGAATGAAGCCATACCAAACGACGAGCGTGACACCACGATGCCTGCAGCAATGGCAACAACGTTGC
GCAAACTATTAACTGGCGAACTACTTACTCTAGCTTCCCGGCAACAATTAATAGACTGGATGGAGGCGGA
TAAAGTTGCAGGACCACTTCTGCGCTCGGCCCTTCCGGCTGGCTGGTTTATTGCTGATAAATCTGGAGCC
GGTGAGCGTGGGTCTCGCGGTATCATTGCAGCACTGGGGCCAGATGGTAAGCCCTCCCGTATCGTAGTTA
TCTACACGACGGGGAGTCAGGCAACTATGGATGAACGAAATAGACAGATCGCTGAGATAGGTGCCTCACT
GATTAAGCATTGGTAACTGTCAGACCAAGTTTACTCATATATACTTTAGATTGATT
[125 nt withheld, positions 2017-2141]
C
[141 nt withheld, positions 2143-2283]
CCTTTGACGTTGGAGTCCACGTTCTTTAATAGTGGACTCTTGTTCCAAACTTGAACAACACTCAACCCTA
TCTCGGGCTATTCTTTTGATTTATAAGGGATTTTGCCGATTTCGGCCTATTGGTTAAAAAATGAGCTGAT
TTAACAAAAATTTAACGCGAATTTTAACAAAATATTAACGTTTACAATTTAAAAGGATCTAGGTGAAGAT
CCTTTTTGATAATCTCATGACCAAAATCCCTTAACGTGAGTTTTCGTTCCACTGAGCGTCAGACCCCGTA
GAAAAGATCAAAGGATCTTCTTGAGATCCTTTTTTTCTGCGCGTAATCTGCTGCTTGCAAACAAAAAAAC
CACCGCTACCAGCGGTGGTTTGTTTGCCGGATCAAGAGCTACCAACTCTTTTTCCGAAGGTAACTGGCTT
CAGCAGAGCGCAGATACCAAATACTGTCCTTCTAGTGTAGCCGTAGTTAGGCCACCACTTCAAGAACTCT
GTAGCACCGCCTACATACCTCGCTCTGCTAATCCTGTTACCAGTGGCTGCTGCCAGTGGCGATAAGTCGT
GTCTTACCGGGTTGGACTCAAGACGATAGTTACCGGATAAGGCGCAGCGGTCGGGCTGAACGGGGGGTTC
GTGCACACAGCCCAGCTTGGAGCGAACGACCTACACCGAACTGAGATACCTACAGCGTGAGCTATGAGAA
AGCGCCACGCTTCCCGAAGGGAGAAAGGCGGACAGGTATCCGGTAAGCGGCAGGGTCGGAACAGGAGAGC
GCACGAGGGAGCTTCCAGGGGGAAACGCCTGGTATCTTTATAGTCCTGTCGGGTTTCGCCACCTCTGACT
TGAGCGTCGATTTTTGTGATGCTCGTCAGGGGGGCGGAGCCTATGGAAAAACGCCAGCAACGCGGCCTTT
TTACGGTTCCTGGCCTTTTGCTGGCCTTTTGCTCACATGTTCTTTCCTGCGTTATCCCCTGATTCTGTGG
ATAACCGTATTACCGCCTTTGAGTGAGCTGATACCGCTCGCCGCAGCCGAACGACCGAGCGCAGCGAGTC
AGTGAGCGAGGAAGCGGAAGAGCGCCTGATGCGGTATTTTCTCCTTACGCATCTGTGCGGTATTTCACAC
CGCATATGGTGCACTCTCAGTACAATCTGCTCTGATGCCGCATAGTTAAGCCAGTATACACTCCGCTATC
GCTACGTGACTGGGTCATGGCTGCGCCCCGACACCCGCCAACACCCGCTGACGCGCCCTGACGGGCTTGT
CTGCTCCCGGCATCCGCTTACAGACAAGCTGTGACG
