Features (pLannotate 1.2.2; 16 found; start..end, strand, type, name):
      1..35      +  promoter       J23119 promoter: bacterial promoter (Registry of Standard Biological Parts BBa J23119)
     42..59      +  misc_feature   MCS (fragment): pUC18/19 multiple cloning site
    115..140     -  CDS            superfolder GFP (fragment): GFP variant that folds robustly even when fused to poorly folded proteins (Pédelacq et al., 2006)
    182..206     +  promoter       lac UV5 promoter (fragment): E. coli lac promoter with an "up" mutation
    247..272     -  CDS            GFP (fragment): green fluorescent protein
    402..517     +  ncRNA          5S rRNA: Accession: RF00001 - 5S ribosomal RNA
    521..607     +  terminator     rrnB T1 terminator: Escherichia coli rrnB; transcription terminator T1 from the E. coli rrnB gene
    699..726     +  terminator     rrnB T2 terminator: transcription terminator T2 from the E. coli rrnB gene
    745..836     +  promoter       AmpR promoter: bla
    837..1697    +  CDS            AmpR: β-lactamase; bla; confers resistance to ampicillin, carbenicillin, and related antibiotics
   1739..2119    +  rep_origin     M13 ori (sequence partly withheld): M13 bacteriophage origin of replication; arrow indicates direction of (+) strand synthesis
   2305..2893    +  rep_origin     ori: high-copy-number ColE1/pMB1/pBR322/pUC origin of replication
   3079..3219    -  misc_feature   bom: basis of mobility region from pBR322
   3321..3360    -  CDS            rop (fragment): Rop protein, which maintains plasmids at low copy number; rop
   3361..3546    -  CDS            TcR (fragment): tetracycline efflux protein; tet; confers resistance to tetracycline
   3556..3574    +  promoter       tet promoter (fragment): E. coli promoter for tetracycline efflux protein gene
>Addgene plasmid #131029 | pcF-3/1/2 | addgene full sequence | sequence record 258227 | Addgene NGS Result
TTGACAGCTAGCTCAGTCCTAGGTATAATGCTAGCGCTAGCGAATTCGAGCTCGGTACCAAGACGTCAAC
TCGACCCTGTCTAAGAACTTTAAATAATTTCTACTGTTGTAGATCTGTACATAACCTTCGGGCATGGCAC
GCTGGTCTAAGAACTTTAAATAATTTCTACTGTTGTAGATCTTTACACTTTATGCTTCCGGCTCGTGAGT
GTCTAAGAACTTTAAATAATTTCTACTGTTGTAGATCGTATGTTGCATCACCTTCACCCTCTAACGGTCT
AAGAACTTTAAATAATTTCTACTGTTGTAGATAAGCTTGGCTGTTTTGGCGGATGAGAGAAGATTTTCAG
CCTGATACAGATTAAATCAGAACGCAGAAGCGGTCTGATAAAACAGAATTTGCCTGGCGGCAGTAGCGCG
GTGGTCCCACCTGACCCCATGCCGAACTCAGAAGTGAAACGCCGTAGCGCCGATGGTAGTGTGGGGTCTC
CCCATGCGAGAGTAGGGAACTGCCAGGCATCAAATAAAACGAAAGGCTCAGTCGAAAGACTGGGCCTTTC
GTTTTATCTGTTGTTTGTCGGTGAACGCTCTCCTGAGTAGGACAAATCCGCCGGGAGCGGATTTGAACGT
TGCGAAGCAACGGCCCGGAGGGTGGCGGGCAGGACGCCCGCCATAAACTGCCAGGCATCAAATTAAGCAG
AAGGCCATCCTGACGGATGGCCTTTTTGCGTTTCTACAAACTCTTTTGTTTATTTTTCTAAATACATTCA
AATATGTATCCGCTCATGAGACAATAACCCTGATAAATGCTTCAATAATATTGAAAAAGGAAGAGTATGA
GTATTCAACATTTCCGTGTCGCCCTTATTCCCTTTTTTGCGGCATTTTGCCTTCCTGTTTTTGCTCACCC
AGAAACGCTGGTGAAAGTAAAAGATGCTGAAGATCAGTTGGGTGCACGAGTGGGTTACATCGAACTGGAT
CTCAACAGCGGTAAGATCCTTGAGAGTTTTCGCCCCGAAGAACGTTTTCCAATGATGAGCACTTTTAAAG
TTCTGCTATGTGGCGCGGTATTATCCCGTGTTGACGCCGGGCAAGAGCAACTCGGTCGCCGCATACACTA
TTCTCAGAATGACTTGGTTGAGTACTCACCAGTCACAGAAAAGCATCTTACGGATGGCATGACAGTAAGA
GAATTATGCAGTGCTGCCATAACCATGAGTGATAACACTGCGGCCAACTTACTTCTGACAACGATCGGAG
GACCGAAGGAGCTAACCGCTTTTTTGCACAACATGGGGGATCATGTAACTCGCCTTGATCGTTGGGAACC
GGAGCTGAATGAAGCCATACCAAACGACGAGCGTGACACCACGATGCCTGCAGCAATGGCAACAACGTTG
CGCAAACTATTAACTGGCGAACTACTTACTCTAGCTTCCCGGCAACAATTAATAGACTGGATGGAGGCGG
ATAAAGTTGCAGGACCACTTCTGCGCTCGGCCCTTCCGGCTGGCTGGTTTATTGCTGATAAATCTGGAGC
CGGTGAGCGTGGGTCTCGCGGTATCATTGCAGCACTGGGGCCAGATGGTAAGCCCTCCCGTATCGTAGTT
ATCTACACGACGGGGAGTCAGGCAACTATGGATGAACGAAATAGACAGATCGCTGAGATAGGTGCCTCAC
TGATTAAGCATTGGTAACTGTCAGACCAAGTTTACTCATATATACTTTAGATTGATT
[125 nt withheld, positions 1738-1862]
C
[141 nt withheld, positions 1864-2004]
CCTTTGACGTTGGAGTCCACGTTCTTT
[37 nt withheld, positions 2032-2068]
ACCCTATCTCGGGCTATTCTTTTGATTTATAAGGGATTTTGCCGATTTCGGCCTATTGGTTAAAAAATGA
GCTGATTTAACAAAAATTTAACGCGAATTTTAACAAAATATTAACGTTTACAATTTAAAAGGATCTAGGT
GAAGATCCTTTTTGATAATCTCATGACCAAAATCCCTTAACGTGAGTTTTCGTTCCACTGAGCGTCAGAC
CCCGTAGAAAAGATCAAAGGATCTTCTTGAGATCCTTTTTTTCTGCGCGTAATCTGCTGCTTGCAAACAA
AAAAACCACCGCTACCAGCGGTGGTTTGTTTGCCGGATCAAGAGCTACCAACTCTTTTTCCGAAGGTAAC
TGGCTTCAGCAGAGCGCAGATACCAAATACTGTCCTTCTAGTGTAGCCGTAGTTAGGCCACCACTTCAAG
AACTCTGTAGCACCGCCTACATACCTCGCTCTGCTAATCCTGTTACCAGTGGCTGCTGCCAGTGGCGATA
AGTCGTGTCTTACCGGGTTGGACTCAAGACGATAGTTACCGGATAAGGCGCAGCGGTCGGGCTGAACGGG
GGGTTCGTGCACACAGCCCAGCTTGGAGCGAACGACCTACACCGAACTGAGATACCTACAGCGTGAGCTA
TGAGAAAGCGCCACGCTTCCCGAAGGGAGAAAGGCGGACAGGTATCCGGTAAGCGGCAGGGTCGGAACAG
GAGAGCGCACGAGGGAGCTTCCAGGGGGAAACGCCTGGTATCTTTATAGTCCTGTCGGGTTTCGCCACCT
CTGACTTGAGCGTCGATTTTTGTGATGCTCGTCAGGGGGGCGGAGCCTATGGAAAAACGCCAGCAACGCG
GCCTTTTTACGGTTCCTGGCCTTTTGCTGGCCTTTTGCTCACATGTTCTTTCCTGCGTTATCCCCTGATT
CTGTGGATAACCGTATTACCGCCTTTGAGTGAGCTGATACCGCTCGCCGCAGCCGAACGACCGAGCGCAG
CGAGTCAGTGAGCGAGGAAGCGGAAGAGCGCCTGATGCGGTATTTTCTCCTTACGCATCTGTGCGGTATT
TCACACCGCATATGGTGCACTCTCAGTACAATCTGCTCTGATGCCGCATAGTTAAGCCAGTATACACTCC
GCTATCGCTACGTGACTGGGTCATGGCTGCGCCCCGACACCCGCCAACACCCGCTGACGCGCCCTGACGG
GCTTGTCTGCTCCCGGCATCCGCTTACAGACAAGCTGTGACGGTCTCCGGGAGCTGCATGTGTCAGAGGT
TTTCACCGTCATCACCGAAACGCGCGAGGCAGAAGGAGATGGCGCCCAACAGTCCCCCGGCCACGGGGCC
TGCCACCATACCCACGCCGAAACAAGCGCTCATGAGCCCGAAGTGGCGAGCCCGATCTTCCCCATCGGTG
ATGTCGGCGATATAGGCGCCAGCAACCGCACCTGTGGCGCCGGTGATGCCGGCCACGATGCGTCCGGCGT
AGAGGATCTGCTCATGTTTGACAGCTTATCATCGATGCAT
